Addgene plasmid #207637: EGFP-ST-P2A-pSC-CAAX
Purpose: A plasmid encoding EGFP fused to SpyTag (ST) and photocaged SpyCatcher (pSC) localized to the cell membrane via CAAX tag.
Depositing lab: Cole DeForest. Depositing organization: University of Washington. Publication: Spatiotemporal functional assembly of split protein pairs through a light-activated SpyLigation. Ruskowitz ER, Munoz-Robles BG, Strange AC, Butcher CH, Kurniawan S, Filteau JR, DeForest CA. Nat Chem. 2023 May;15(5):694-704. doi: 10.1038/s41557-023-01152-x. Epub 2023 Apr 17. PubMed 37069270.
Backbone
  Vector backbone: pC3.1
  Backbone size w/o insert (bp): 5598
  Vector type: Mammalian Expression
  Selectable markers: Hygromycin
Growth in bacteria
  Bacterial resistance: Ampicillin, 100 μg/mL
  Growth temperature: 37°C
  Growth strain: DH5alpha
  Copy number: High Copy
Gene/Insert
  Gene/Insert name: EGFP-SpyTag-P2A-photocaged SpyCatcher-CAAX
  Species: Synthetic
  Insert size (bp): 1281
  Mutation: Amber stop codon at SC's critical lysine
  Promoter: CMV
  Cloning method: Restriction Enzyme; 5′ cloning site HindIII (unknown if destroyed); 3′ cloning site BamHI (unknown if destroyed)
  Sequencing primers: 5′ T7F; 3′ T7R
Terms and licenses: Academic/Nonprofit Terms; Industry Terms: Not Available to Industry
How to cite: EGFP-ST-P2A-pSC-CAAX was a gift from Cole DeForest (Addgene plasmid # 207637 ; http://n2t.net/addgene:207637 ; RRID:Addgene_207637)
