[The description below was written by a language model from this plasmid's Addgene catalogue record and pLannotate feature annotations shown in this document.]
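Description:
EGFP-ST-P2A-pSC-CAAX is a mammalian expression plasmid built on a pC3.1 backbone, about 6.9 kb in the sequenced record. It is maintained in E. coli through a high-copy ColE1/pUC-type origin and an ampicillin resistance gene. An SV40 promoter-driven hygromycin resistance cassette with an SV40 polyadenylation signal allows selection of transfected mammalian cells. An f1 origin and remnants of lac regulatory elements are also annotated in the backbone. Several small fragment hits (ble, lacI, bom, a truncated HIV-1 LTR) appear to be backbone remnants or short annotation matches rather than functional parts.

The payload is a synthetic bicistronic open reading frame of roughly 1.3 kb, cloned between HindIII and BamHI. It is transcribed from the CMV enhancer/promoter and terminated by the bGH polyadenylation signal, with a T7 promoter lying just upstream of the insert. EGFP is fused to SpyTag, followed by a P2A ribosome-skipping peptide and then SpyCatcher carrying a C-terminal CAAX motif. The feature table picks up this motif as a K-Ras fragment, and it directs prenylation and membrane anchoring. The SpyTag, P2A and SpyCatcher segments are not individually annotated but fall in the gap between EGFP and the K-Ras fragment. SpyCatcher's critical lysine codon is replaced by an amber stop codon. This would allow a photocaged residue to be incorporated at that position by amber suppression, although the suppression machinery is not described in the record and would presumably have to be supplied separately.

The caged SpyCatcher should be unable to form its isopeptide bond with SpyTag until light removes the caging group. EGFP-SpyTag could then be covalently captured at the plasma membrane. The associated work concerns light-activated SpyLigation for spatiotemporal control of protein assembly.
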