Features (pLannotate 1.2.2; 21 found; start..end, strand, type, name):
      1..717     +  CDS            EGFP: EGFP is a basic (constitutively fluorescent) green fluorescent protein published in 1996, derived from Aequorea victoria. It is reported to be a rapidly-maturing weak dimer with moderate acid sensitivity.
   1222..1279    +  CDS            K-Ras (fragment): human small GTPase proto-oncoprotein
   1381..1605    +  polyA_signal   bGH poly(A) signal: bovine growth hormone polyadenylation signal
   1609..1630    +  promoter       SV40 promoter (fragment): SV40 enhancer and early promoter
   1651..2079    +  rep_origin     f1 ori (sequence partly withheld): f1 bacteriophage origin of replication; arrow indicates direction of (+) strand synthesis
   2093..2422    +  promoter       SV40 promoter: SV40 enhancer and early promoter
   2471..3496    +  CDS            HygR: aminoglycoside phosphotransferase from E. coli; aph(4)-Ia; confers resistance to hygromycin
   3506..3631    +  CDS            ble (fragment): BLE_KLEPN - Experimental evidence at protein level: Swiss-Prot protein existence level 1. Binding protein with a strong affinity to the bleomycin family of antibiotics. Binds to CL990; an antimitotic-antibiotic compound. From Klebsiella pneumoniae.
   3626..3747    +  polyA_signal   SV40 poly(A) signal: SV40 polyadenylation signal
   3820..3836    -  protein_bind   lac operator: The lac repressor binds to the lac operator to inhibit transcription in E. coli. This inhibition can be relieved by adding lactose or isopropyl-β-D-thiogalactopyranoside (IPTG). lac repressor encoded by lacI
   3844..3874    -  promoter       lac promoter: promoter for the E. coli lac operon
   3889..3910    -  protein_bind   CAP binding site: CAP binding activates transcription in the presence of cAMP. E. coli catabolite activator protein
   3923..4015    -  CDS            lacI (fragment): lac repressor; lacI; The lac repressor binds to the lac operator to inhibit transcription in E. coli. This inhibition can be relieved by adding lactose or isopropyl-β-D-thiogalactopyranoside (IPTG).
   4198..4786    -  rep_origin     ori: high-copy-number ColE1/pMB1/pBR322/pUC origin of replication
   4957..5817    -  CDS            AmpR: β-lactamase; bla; confers resistance to ampicillin, carbenicillin, and related antibiotics
   5818..5922    -  promoter       AmpR promoter: bla
   5981..6033    -  misc_feature   bom (fragment): basis of mobility region from pBR322
   6188..6567    +  enhancer       CMV enhancer: human cytomegalovirus immediate early enhancer
   6568..6771    +  promoter       CMV promoter: human cytomegalovirus (CMV) immediate early promoter
   6767..6800    +  LTR            5' LTR (truncated) (fragment): truncated 5' long terminal repeat (LTR) from HIV-1
   6816..6834    +  promoter       T7 promoter: promoter for bacteriophage T7 RNA polymerase
>Addgene plasmid #207637 | EGFP-ST-P2A-pSC-CAAX | addgene full sequence | sequence record 409879 | Addgene NGS Result
ATGGTGAGCAAGGGCGAGGAGCTGTTCACCGGGGTGGTGCCCATCCTGGTCGAGCTGGACGGCGACGTAA
ACGGCCACAAGTTCAGCGTGTCCGGCGAGGGCGAGGGCGATGCCACCTACGGCAAGCTGACCCTGAAGTT
CATCTGCACCACCGGCAAGCTGCCCGTGCCCTGGCCCACCCTCGTGACCACCCTGACCTACGGCGTGCAG
TGCTTCAGCCGCTACCCCGACCACATGAAGCAGCACGACTTCTTCAAGTCCGCCATGCCCGAAGGCTACG
TCCAGGAGCGCACCATCTTCTTCAAGGACGACGGCAACTACAAGACCCGCGCCGAGGTGAAGTTCGAGGG
CGACACCCTGGTGAACCGCATCGAGCTGAAGGGCATCGACTTCAAGGAGGACGGCAACATCCTGGGGCAC
AAGCTGGAGTACAACTACAACAGCCACAACGTCTATATCATGGCCGACAAGCAGAAGAACGGCATCAAGG
TGAACTTCAAGATCCGCCACAACATCGAGGACGGCAGCGTGCAGCTCGCCGACCACTACCAGCAGAACAC
CCCCATCGGCGACGGCCCCGTGCTGCTGCCCGACAACCACTACCTGAGCACCCAGTCCGCCCTGAGCAAA
GACCCCAACGAGAAGCGCGATCACATGGTCCTGCTGGAGTTCGTGACCGCCGCCGGGATCACTCTCGGCA
TGGACGAGCTGTACAAGGGGGGAAGTGGAGGGAGTGGGGGGAGCGGGGCACACATAGTAATGGTAGACGC
CTACAAGCCGACGAAGGGAAGCGGAGCTACTAACTTCAGCCTGCTGAAGCAGGCTGGAGACGTGGAGGAG
AACCCTGGACCTATGGTTGATACCTTATCAGGTTTATCAAGTGAGCAAGGTCAGTCCGGTGATATGACAA
TTGAAGAAGATAGTGCTACCCATATTAAATTCTCATAGCGTGATGAGGACGGCAAAGAGTTAGCTGGTGC
AACTATGGAGTTGCGTGATTCATCTGGTAAAACTATTAGTACATGGATTTCAGATGGACAAGTGAAAGAT
TTCTACCTGTATCCAGGAAAATATACATTTGTCGAAACCGCAGCACCAGACGGTTATGAGGTAGCAACTG
CTATTACCTTTACAGTTAATGAGCAAGGTCAGGTTACTGTAAATGGCAAAGCAACTAAAGGTGACGCTCA
TATTGGTGGATCTGGAGGTGGATCTGGAGGTATGAGCAAAGATGGCAAAAAGAAGAAAAAGAAGTCAAAG
ACAAAGTGTGTAATTATGTGAGGATCCACTAGTCCAGTGTGGTGGAATTCTGCAGATATCCAGCACAGTG
GCGGCCGCTCGAGTCTAGAGGGCCCGTTTAAACCCGCTGATCAGCCTCGACTGTGCCTTCTAGTTGCCAG
CCATCTGTTGTTTGCCCCTCCCCCGTGCCTTCCTTGACCCTGGAAGGTGCCACTCCCACTGTCCTTTCCT
AATAAAATGAGGAAATTGCATCGCATTGTCTGAGTAGGTGTCATTCTATTCTGGGGGGTGGGGTGGGGCA
GGACAGCAAGGGGGAGGATTGGGAAGACAATAGCAGGCATGCTGGGGATGCGGTGGGCTCTATGGCTTCT
GAGGCGGAAAGAACCAGCTGGGGCTCTAGGGGGTATCCCC
[124 nt withheld, positions 1651-1774]
C
[91 nt withheld, positions 1776-1866]
A
[49 nt withheld, positions 1868-1916]
CCTTTGACGTTGGAGTCCACGTTCTTT
[37 nt withheld, positions 1944-1980]
ACCCTATCTCGGTCTATTCTTTTGATTTATAAGGGATTTTGCCGATTTCGGCCTATTGGTTAAAAAATGA
GCTGATTTAACAAAAATTTAACGCGAATTAATTCTGTGGAATGTGTGTCAGTTAGGGTGTGGAAAGTCCC
CAGGCTCCCCAGCAGGCAGAAGTATGCAAAGCATGCATCTCAATTAGTCAGCAACCAGGTGTGGAAAGTC
CCCAGGCTCCCCAGCAGGCAGAAGTATGCAAAGCATGCATCTCAATTAGTCAGCAACCATAGTCCCGCCC
CTAACTCCGCCCATCCCGCCCCTAACTCCGCCCAGTTCCGCCCATTCTCCGCCCCATGGCTGACTAATTT
TTTTTATTTATGCAGAGGCCGAGGCCGCCTCTGCCTCTGAGCTATTCCAGAAGTAGTGAGGAGGCTTTTT
TGGAGGCCTAGGCTTTTGCAAAAAGCTCCCGGGAGCTTGTATATCCATTTTCGGATCTGATCAGCACGTG
ATGAAAAAGCCTGAACTCACCGCGACGTCTGTCGAGAAGTTTCTGATCGAAAAGTTCGACAGCGTCTCCG
ACCTGATGCAGCTCTCGGAGGGCGAAGAATCTCGTGCTTTCAGCTTCGATGTAGGAGGGCGTGGATATGT
CCTGCGGGTAAATAGCTGCGCCGATGGTTTCTACAAAGATCGTTATGTTTATCGGCACTTTGCATCGGCC
GCGCTCCCGATTCCGGAAGTGCTTGACATTGGGGAATTCAGCGAGAGCCTGACCTATTGCATCTCCCGCC
GTGCACAGGGTGTCACGTTGCAAGACCTGCCTGAAACCGAACTGCCCGCTGTTCTGCAGCCGGTCGCGGA
GGCCATGGATGCGATCGCTGCGGCCGATCTTAGCCAGACGAGCGGGTTCGGCCCATTCGGACCGCAAGGA
ATCGGTCAATACACTACATGGCGTGATTTCATATGCGCGATTGCTGATCCCCATGTGTATCACTGGCAAA
CTGTGATGGACGACACCGTCAGTGCGTCCGTCGCGCAGGCTCTCGATGAGCTGATGCTTTGGGCCGAGGA
CTGCCCCGAAGTCCGGCACCTCGTGCACGCGGATTTCGGCTCCAACAATGTCCTGACGGACAATGGCCGC
ATAACAGCGGTCATTGACTGGAGCGAGGCGATGTTCGGGGATTCCCAATACGAGGTCGCCAACATCTTCT
TCTGGAGGCCGTGGTTGGCTTGTATGGAGCAGCAGACGCGCTACTTCGAGCGGAGGCATCCGGAGCTTGC
AGGATCGCCGCGGCTCCGGGCGTATATGCTCCGCATTGGTCTTGACCAACTCTATCAGAGCTTGGTTGAC
GGCAATTTCGATGATGCAGCTTGGGCGCAGGGTCGATGCGACGCAATCGTCCGATCCGGAGCCGGGACTG
TCGGGCGTACACAAATCGCCCGCAGAAGCGCGGCCGTCTGGACCGATGGCTGTGTAGAAGTACTCGCCGA
TAGTGGAAACCGACGCCCCAGCACTCGTCCGAGGGCAAAGGAATAGCACGTGCTACGAGATTTCGATTCC
ACCGCCGCCTTCTATGAAAGGTTGGGCTTCGGAATCGTTTTCCGGGACGCCGGCTGGATGATCCTCCAGC
GCGGGGATCTCATGCTGGAGTTCTTCGCCCACCCCAACTTGTTTATTGCAGCTTATAATGGTTACAAATA
AAGCAATAGCATCACAAATTTCACAAATAAAGCATTTTTTTCACTGCATTCTAGTTGTGGTTTGTCCAAA
CTCATCAATGTATCTTATCATGTCTGTATACCGTCGACCTCTAGCTAGAGCTTGGCGTAATCATGGTCAT
AGCTGTTTCCTGTGTGAAATTGTTATCCGCTCACAATTCCACACAACATACGAGCCGGAAGCATAAAGTG
TAAAGCCTGGGGTGCCTAATGAGTGAGCTAACTCACATTAATTGCGTTGCGCTCACTGCCCGCTTTCCAG
TCGGGAAACCTGTCGTGCCAGCTGCATTAATGAATCGGCCAACGCGCGGGGAGAGGCGGTTTGCGTATTG
GGCGCTCTTCCGCTTCCTCGCTCACTGACTCGCTGCGCTCGGTCGTTCGGCTGCGGCGAGCGGTATCAGC
TCACTCAAAGGCGGTAATACGGTTATCCACAGAATCAGGGGATAACGCAGGAAAGAACATGTGAGCAAAA
GGCCAGCAAAAGGCCAGGAACCGTAAAAAGGCCGCGTTGCTGGCGTTTTTCCATAGGCTCCGCCCCCCTG
ACGAGCATCACAAAAATCGACGCTCAAGTCAGAGGTGGCGAAACCCGACAGGACTATAAAGATACCAGGC
GTTTCCCCCTGGAAGCTCCCTCGTGCGCTCTCCTGTTCCGACCCTGCCGCTTACCGGATACCTGTCCGCC
TTTCTCCCTTCGGGAAGCGTGGCGCTTTCTCATAGCTCACGCTGTAGGTATCTCAGTTCGGTGTAGGTCG
TTCGCTCCAAGCTGGGCTGTGTGCACGAACCCCCCGTTCAGCCCGACCGCTGCGCCTTATCCGGTAACTA
TCGTCTTGAGTCCAACCCGGTAAGACACGACTTATCGCCACTGGCAGCAGCCACTGGTAACAGGATTAGC
AGAGCGAGGTATGTAGGCGGTGCTACAGAGTTCTTGAAGTGGTGGCCTAACTACGGCTACACTAGAAGAA
CAGTATTTGGTATCTGCGCTCTGCTGAAGCCAGTTACCTTCGGAAAAAGAGTTGGTAGCTCTTGATCCGG
CAAACAAACCACCGCTGGTAGCGGTGGTTTTTTTGTTTGCAAGCAGCAGATTACGCGCAGAAAAAAAGGA
TCTCAAGAAGATCCTTTGATCTTTTCTACGGGGTCTGACGCTCAGTGGAACGAAAACTCACGTTAAGGGA
TTTTGGTCATGAGATTATCAAAAAGGATCTTCACCTAGATCCTTTTAAATTAAAAATGAAGTTTTAAATC
AATCTAAAGTATATATGAGTAAACTTGGTCTGACAGTTACCAATGCTTAATCAGTGAGGCACCTATCTCA
GCGATCTGTCTATTTCGTTCATCCATAGTTGCCTGACTCCCCGTCGTGTAGATAACTACGATACGGGAGG
GCTTACCATCTGGCCCCAGTGCTGCAATGATACCGCGAGACCCACGCTCACCGGCTCCAGATTTATCAGC
AATAAACCAGCCAGCCGGAAGGGCCGAGCGCAGAAGTGGTCCTGCAACTTTATCCGCCTCCATCCAGTCT
ATTAATTGTTGCCGGGAAGCTAGAGTAAGTAGTTCGCCAGTTAATAGTTTGCGCAACGTTGTTGCCATTG
CTACAGGCATCGTGGTGTCACGCTCGTCGTTTGGTATGGCTTCATTCAGCTCCGGTTCCCAACGATCAAG
GCGAGTTACATGATCCCCCATGTTGTGCAAAAAAGCGGTTAGCTCCTTCGGTCCTCCGATCGTTGTCAGA
AGTAAGTTGGCCGCAGTGTTATCACTCATGGTTATGGCAGCACTGCATAATTCTCTTACTGTCATGCCAT
CCGTAAGATGCTTTTCTGTGACTGGTGAGTACTCAACCAAGTCATTCTGAGAATAGTGTATGCGGCGACC
GAGTTGCTCTTGCCCGGCGTCAATACGGGATAATACCGCGCCACATAGCAGAACTTTAAAAGTGCTCATC
ATTGGAAAACGTTCTTCGGGGCGAAAACTCTCAAGGATCTTACCGCTGTTGAGATCCAGTTCGATGTAAC
CCACTCGTGCACCCAACTGATCTTCAGCATCTTTTACTTTCACCAGCGTTTCTGGGTGAGCAAAAACAGG
AAGGCAAAATGCCGCAAAAAAGGGAATAAGGGCGACACGGAAATGTTGAATACTCATACTCTTCCTTTTT
CAATATTATTGAAGCATTTATCAGGGTTATTGTCTCATGAGCGGATACATATTTGAATGTATTTAGAAAA
ATAAACAAATAGGGGTTCCGCGCACATTTCCCCGAAAAGTGCCACCTGACGTCGACGGATCGGGAGATCT
CCCGATCCCCTATGGTGCACTCTCAGTACAATCTGCTCTGATGCCGCATAGTTAAGCCAGTATCTGCTCC
CTGCTTGTGTGTTGGAGGTCGCTGAGTAGTGCGCGAGCAAAATTTAAGCTACAACAAGGCAAGGCTTGAC
CGACAATTGCATGAAGAATCTGCTTAGGGTTAGGCGTTTTGCGCTGCTTCGCGATGTACGGGCCAGATAT
ACGCGTTGACATTGATTATTGACTAGTTATTAATAGTAATCAATTACGGGGTCATTAGTTCATAGCCCAT
ATATGGAGTTCCGCGTTACATAACTTACGGTAAATGGCCCGCCTGGCTGACCGCCCAACGACCCCCGCCC
ATTGACGTCAATAATGACGTATGTTCCCATAGTAACGCCAATAGGGACTTTCCATTGACGTCAATGGGTG
GAGTATTTACGGTAAACTGCCCACTTGGCAGTACATCAAGTGTATCATATGCCAAGTACGCCCCCTATTG
ACGTCAATGACGGTAAATGGCCCGCCTGGCATTATGCCCAGTACATGACCTTATGGGACTTTCCTACTTG
GCAGTACATCTACGTATTAGTCATCGCTATTACCATGGTGATGCGGTTTTGGCAGTACATCAATGGGCGT
GGATAGCGGTTTGACTCACGGGGATTTCCAAGTCTCCACCCCATTGACGTCAATGGGAGTTTGTTTTGGC
ACCAAAATCAACGGGACTTTCCAAAATGTCGTAACAACTCCGCCCCATTGACGCAAATGGGCGGTAGGCG
TGTACGGTGGGAGGTCTATATAAGCAGAGCTCTCTGGCTAACTAGAGAACCCACTGCTTACTGGCTTATC
GAAATTAATACGACTCACTATAGGGAGACCCAAGCTGGCTAGCGTTTAAACTTAAGCTTGCCGCCACC
